>Addgene plasmid #103417 | LSB-hsa-miR-30d-5p | depositor full sequence | sequence record 195883 | Full Sequence
AATTGAGGGGATAACGCAGGAAAGAACATGTGAGCAAAAGGCCAGCAAAAGGCCAGGAACCGTAAAAAGG
CCGCGTTGCTGGCGTTTTTCCATAGGCTCCGCCCCCCTGACGAGCATCACAAAAATCGACGCTCAAGTCA
GAGGTGGCGAAACCCGACAGGACTATAAAGATACCAGGCGTTTCCCCCTGGAAGCTCCCTCGTGCGCTCT
CCTGTTCCGACCCTGCCGCTTACCGGATACCTGTCCGCCTTTCTCCCTTCGGGAAGCGTGGCGCTTTCTC
ATAGCTCACGCTGTAGGTATCTCAGTTCGGTGTAGGTCGTTCGCTCCAAGCTGGGCTGTGTGCACGAACC
CCCCGTTCAGCCCGACCGCTGCGCCTTATCCGGTAACTATCGTCTTGAGTCCAACCCGGTAAGACACGAC
TTATCGCCACTGGCAGCAGCCACTGGTAACAGGATTAGCAGAGCGAGGTATGTAGGCGGTGCTACAGAGT
TCTTGAAGTGGTGGCCTAACTACGGCTACACTAGAAGAACAGTATTTGGTATCTGCGCTCTGCTGAAGCC
AGTTACCTTCGGAAAAAGAGTTGGTAGCTCTTGATCCGGCAAACAAACCACCGCTGGTAGCGGTGGTTTT
TTTGTTTGCAAGCAGCAGATTACGCGCAGAAAAAAAGGATCTCAAGAAGATCCTTTGATCTTTTCTACGG
GGTCTGACGCTCAGTGGAACGAAAACTCACGTTAAGGGATTTTGGTCATGAGATTATCAAAAAGGATCTT
CACCTAGATCCTTTTAAATTAAAAATGAAGTTTTAAATCAATCTAAAGTATATATGAGTAAACTTGGTCT
GACAGTTACCAATGCTTAATCAGTGAGGCACCTATCTCAGCGATCTGTCTATTTCGTTCATCCATAGTTG
CCTGACTCCCCGTCGTGTAGATAACTACGATACGGGAGGGCTTACCATCTGGCCCCAGTGCTGCAATGAT
ACCGCGAGAACCACGCTCACCGGCTCCAGATTTATCAGCAATAAACCAGCCAGCCGGAAGGGCCGAGCGC
AGAAGTGGTCCTGCAACTTTATCCGCCTCCATCCAGTCTATTAATTGTTGCCGGGAAGCTAGAGTAAGTA
GTTCGCCAGTTAATAGTTTGCGCAACGTTGTTGCCATTGCTACAGGCATCGTGGTGTCACGCTCGTCGTT
TGGTATGGCTTCATTCAGCTCCGGTTCCCAACGATCAAGGCGAGTTACATGATCCCCCATGTTGTGCAAA
AAAGCGGTTAGCTCCTTCGGTCCTCCGATCGTTGTCAGAAGTAAGTTGGCCGCAGTGTTATCACTCATGG
TTATGGCAGCACTGCATAATTCTCTTACTGTCATGCCATCCGTAAGATGCTTTTCTGTGACTGGTGAGTA
CTCAACCAAGTCATTCTGAGAATAGTGTATGCGGCGACCGAGTTGCTCTTGCCCGGCGTCAATACGGGAT
AATACCGCGCCACATAGCAGAACTTTAAAAGTGCTCATCATTGGAAAACGTTCTTCGGGGCGAAAACTCT
CAAGGATCTTACCGCTGTTGAGATCCAGTTCGATGTAACCCACTCGTGCACCCAACTGATCTTCAGCATC
TTTTACTTTCACCAGCGTTTCTGGGTGAGCAAAAACAGGAAGGCAAAATGCCGCAAAAAAGGGAATAAGG
GCGACACGGAAATGTTGAATACTCATACTCTTCCTTTTTCAATATTATTGAAGCATTTATCAGGGTTATT
GTCTCATGAGCGGATACATATTTGAATGTAGCTCCGAATTTCTCGAGGGCTTGTCGACGACGGCGGTCTC
CGTCGTCAGGATCATGAATTCGACCCGCCTGCCACCATGACCGAGTACAAGCCCACGGTGCGCCTCGCCA
CCCGCGACGACGTCCCCCGGGCCGTACGCACCCTCGCCGCCGCGTTCGCCGACTACCCCGCCACGCGCCA
CACCGTCGACCCGGACCGCCACATCGAGCGGGTCACCGAGCTGCAAGAACTCTTCCTCACGCGCGTCGGG
CTCGACATCGGCAAGGTGTGGGTCGCGGACGACGGCGCCGCGGTGGCGGTCTGGACCACGCCGGAGAGCG
TCGAAGCGGGGGCGGTGTTCGCCGAGATCGGCCCGCGCATGGCCGAGTTGAGCGGTTCCCGGCTGGCCGC
GCAGCAACAGATGGAAGGCCTCCTGGCGCCGCACCGGCCCAAGGAGCCCGCGTGGTTCCTGGCCACCGTC
GGCGTCTCGCCCGACCACCAGGGCAAGGGTCTGGGCAGCGCCGTCGTGCTCCCCGGAGTGGAGGCGGCCG
AGCGCGCCGGGGTGCCCGCCTTCCTGGAGACATCCGCGCCCCGCAACCTCCCCTTCTACGAGCGGCTCGG
CTTCACCGTCACCGCCGACGTCGAGGTGCCCGAAGGACCGCGCACCTGGTGCATGACCCGCAAGCCCGGT
GCCTGATACGCGTGAATTCACTCCTCAGGTGCAGGCTGCCTATCAGAAGGTGGTGGCTGGTGTGGCCAAT
GCCCTGGCTCACAAATACCACTGAGATCTTTTTCCCTCTGCCAAAAATTATGGGGACATCATGAAGCCCC
TTGAGCATCTGACTTCTGGCTAATAAAGGAAATTTATTTTCATTGCAATAGTGTGTTGGAATTTTTTGTG
TCTCTCACTCGGAAGGACATATGGGAGGGCAAATCATTTAAAACATCAGAATGAGTATTTGGTTTAGAGT
TTGGCAACATATGCCCATATGCTGGCTGCCATGAACAAAGGTTGGCTATAAAGAGGTCATCAGTATATGA
AACAGCCCCCTGCTGTCCATTCCTTATTCCATAGAAAAGCCTTGACTTGAGGTTAGATTTTTTTTATATT
TTGTTTTGTGTTATTTTTTTCTTTAACATCCCTAAAATTTTCCTTACATGTTTTACTAGCCAGATTTTTC
CTCCTCTCCTGACTACTCCCAGTCATAGCTGTCCCTCTTCTCTTATGGAGATCCCTCGACCTGCAGCCCA
AGCTTGAATTCTCTAGAATTACCCTGTTATCCCTATGCTTGGTTTACCGAGCTCTTATTGGTTTTCAAAC
TTCATTGACTGTGCCCAACGCGCCTGGGAGCTCACGGGGACAGCCCCCCCCCAAAGCCCCCAGGGATGTA
ATTACGTCCCTCCCCCGCTAGGGGGCAGCAGCGAGCCGCCCGGGGCTCCGCTCCGGTCCGGCGCTCCCCC
CGCATCCCCGAGCCGGCAGCGTGCGGGGACAGCCCGGGCACGGGGAAGGTGGCACGGGATCGCTTTCCTC
TGAACGCTTCTCGCTGCTCTTTGAGCCTGCAGACACCTGGGGGGATACGGGGAAAAAGCTAGGCTGAAAG
ACCGGTTCTTAGAATGACACGCGCCTGGGAGCTCACGGGGACAGCCCCCCCCCAAAGCCCCCAGGGATGT
AATTACGTCCCTCCCCCGCTAGGGGGCAGCAGCGAGCCGCCCGGGGCTCCGCTCCGGTCCGGCGCTCCCC
CCGCATCCCCGAGCCGGCAGCGTGCGGGGACAGCCCGGGCACGGGGAAGGTGGCACGGGATCGCTTTCCT
CTGAACGCTTCTCGCTGCTCTTTGAGCCTGCAGACACCTGGGGGGATACGGGGAAAAAGCTAACTTCTGA
GACGACAACTTTGTATAGAAAAGTTGGCTCCGAATTCGCCCTTGACAGCAGAGATCCAGTTTGGTTAATT
AATTGGCTCCGGTGCCCGTCAGTGGGCAGAGCGCACATCGCCCACAGTCCCCGAGAAGTTGTGGGGAGGG
GTCGGCAATTGAACCGGTGCCTAGAGAAGGTGGCGCGGGGTAAACTGGGAAAGTGATGTCGTGTACTGGC
TCCGCCTTTTTCCCGAGGGTGGGGGAGAACCGTATATAAGTGCAGTAGTCGCCGTGAACGTTCTTTTTCG
CAACGGGTTTGCCGCCAGAACACAGGTAAGTGCCGTGTGTGGTTCCCGCGGGCCTGGCCTCTTTACGGGT
TATGGCCCTTGCGTGCCTTGAATTACTTCCACCTGGCTGCAGTACGTGATTCTTGATCCCGAGCTTCGGG
TTGGAAGTGGGTGGGAGAGTTCGAGGCCTTGCGCTTAAGGAGCCCCTTCGCCTCGTGCTTGAGTTGAGGC
CTGGCCTGGGCGCTGGGGCCGCCGCGTGCGAATCTGGTGGCACCTTCGCGCCTGTCTCGCTGCTTTCGAT
AAGTCTCTAGCCATTTAAAATTTTTGATGACCTGCTGCGACGCTTTTTTTCTGGCAAGATAGTCTTGTAA
ATGCGGGCCAAGATCTGCACACTGGTATTTCGGTTTTTGGGGCCGCGGGCGGCGACGGGGCCCGTGCGTC
CCAGCGCACATGTTCGGCGAGGCGGGGCCTGCGAGCGCGGCCACCGAGAATCGGACGGGGGTAGTCTCAA
GCTGGCCGGCCTGCTCTGGTGCCTGGCCTCGCGCCGCCGTGTATCGCCCCGCCCTGGGCGGCAAGGCTGG
CCCGGTCGGCACCAGTTGCGTGAGCGGAAAGATGGCCGCTTCCCGGCCCTGCTGCAGGGAGCTCAAAATG
GAGGACGCGGCGCTCGGGAGAGCGGGCGGGTGAGTCACCCACACAAAGGAAAAGGGCCTTTCCGTCCTCA
GCCGTCGCTTCATGTGACTCCACGGAGTACCGGGCGCCGTCCAGGCACCTCGATTAGTTCTCGAGCTTTT
GGAGTACGTCGTCTTTAGGTTGGGGGGAGGGGTTTTATGCGATGGAGTTTCCCCACACTGAGTGGGTGGA
GACTGAAGTTAGGCCAGCTTGGCACTTGATGTAATTCTCCTTGGAATTTGCCCTTTTTGAGTTTGGATCT
TGGTTCATTCTCAAGCCTCAGACAGTGGTTCAAAGTTTTTTTCTTCCATTTCAGGTGTCGTGAGAAGGGC
GAATTCGACCCAAGTTTGTACAAAAAAGCAGGCTGGATCCAGGTGCCACCATGGTGAGCGAGCTGATTAA
GGAGAACATGCACATGAAGCTGTACATGGAGGGCACCGTGAACAACCACCACTTCAAGTGCACATCCGAG
GGCGAAGGCAAGCCCTACGAGGGCACCCAGACCATGAGAATCAAGGCGGTCGAGGGCGGCCCTCTCCCCT
TCGCCTTCGACATCCTGGCTACCAGCTTCATGTACGGCAGCAAAACCTTCATCAACCACACCCAGGGCAT
CCCCGACTTCTTTAAGCAGTCCTTCCCCGAGGGCTTCACATGGGAGAGAGTCACCACATACGAAGATGGG
GGCGTGCTGACCGCTACCCAGGACACCAGCCTCCAGGACGGCTGCCTCATCTACAACGTCAAGATCAGAG
GGGTGAACTTCCCATCCAACGGCCCTGTGATGCAGAAGAAAACACTCGGCTGGGAGGCCTCCACCGAGAC
ACTGTACCCCGCTGACGGCGGCCTGGAAGGCAGAGCCGACATGGCCCTGAAGCTCGTGGGCGGGGGCCAC
CTGATCTGCAACCTTAAGACCACATACAGATCCAAGAAACCCGCTAAGAACCTCAAGATGCCCGGCGTCT
ACTATGTGGACAGGAGACTGGAAAGAATCAAGGAGGCCGACAAAGAGACATACGTCGAGCAGCACGAGGT
GGCTGTGGCCAGATACTGCGACCTCCCTAGCAAACTGGGGCACAAACTTAATTGAGAATTCTACCACCCA
GCTTTCTTGTACAAAGTGGTACGTCTCAAGACCAGAGGTCTCTGCTTTTAGATAGCTTCCAGTCGGGGAT
GTTTACACTTCCAGTCGGGGATGTTTACACTTCCAGTCGGGGATGTTTACACTTCCAGTCGGGGATGTTT
ACACAACCAGAAGAGACCTGTGCTTCACTCCTCAGGTGCAGGCTGCCTATCAGAAGGTGGTGGCTGGTGT
GGCCAATGCCCTGGCTCACAAATACCACTGAGATCTTTTTCCCTCTGCCAAAAATTATGGGGACATCATG
AAGCCCCTTGAGCATCTGACTTCTGGCTAATAAAGGAAATTTATTTTCATTGCAATAGTGTGTTGGAATT
TTTTGTGTCTCTCACTCGGAAGGACATATGGGAGGGCAAATCATTTAAAACATCAGAATGAGTATTTGGT
TTAGAGTTTGGCAACATATGCCCATATGCTGGCTGCCATGAACAAAGGTTGGCTATAAAGAGGTCATCAG
TATATGAAACAGCCCCCTGCTGTCCATTCCTTATTCCATAGAAAAGCCTTGACTTGAGGTTAGATTTTTT
TTATATTTTGTTTTGTGTTATTTTTTTCTTTAACATCCCTAAAATTTTCCTTACATGTTTTACTAGCCAG
ATTTTTCCTCCTCTCCTGACTACTCCCAGTCATAGCTGTCCCTCTTCTCTTATGGAGATCCCGAGCGGTG
CGTTTTTATGCTTGTAGTATTGTATAATGTTTTTAAGATCCAAGCTTCTGACCTCTTCTCTTCCTCCCAC
AGGGCCTCGAGACAATTGCATCGATGGTACCAGTGAAAGTCTGCAATGAATTCGAGTTGGCGCGCCTGTC
ATTCTAAATCTCTCTTTCAGCCTAAAGCTTTTTCCCCGTATCCCCCCAGGTGTCTGCAGGCTCAAAGAGC
AGCGAGAAGCGTTCAGAGGAAAGCGATCCCGTGCCACCTTCCCCGTGCCCGGGCTGTCCCCGCACGCTGC
CGGCTCGGGGATGCGGGGGGAGCGCCGGACCGGAGCGGAGCCCCGGGCGGCTCGCTGCTGCCCCCTAGCG
GGGGAGGGACGTAATTACATCCCTGGGGGCTTTGGGAGGGGGCTGTCCCCGTGAGCTCCCAGGCGCGCCT
GTCATTCTAAATCTCTCTTTCAGCCTAAAGCTTTTTCCCCGTATCCCCCCAGGTGTCTGCAGGCTCAAAG
AGCAGCGAGAAGCGTTCAGAGGAAAGCGATCCCGTGCCACCTTCCCCGTGCCCGGGCTGTCCCCGCACGC
TGCCGGCTCGGGGATGCGGGGGGAGCGCCGGACCGGAGCGGAGCCCCGGGCGGCTCGCTGCTGCCCCCTA
GCGGGGGAGGGACGTAATTACATCCCTGGGGGCTTTGGGGGGGGGCTGTCCCCGTGAGCTCCCAGGCGCG
CCAACTCGGTACCGTATCGATGTCGACGTTAACGCTAGTGATATCAACTTTGTATAGAAAAGTTGGCTCC
GAATTCGCCCTTGACAGCAGAGATCCAGTTTGGTTAATTAATTGGCTCCGGTGCCCGTCAGTGGGCAGAG
CGCACATCGCCCACAGTCCCCGAGAAGTTGTGGGGAGGGGTCGGCAATTGAACCGGTGCCTAGAGAAGGT
GGCGCGGGGTAAACTGGGAAAGTGATGTCGTGTACTGGCTCCGCCTTTTTCCCGAGGGTGGGGGAGAACC
GTATATAAGTGCAGTAGTCGCCGTGAACGTTCTTTTTCGCAACGGGTTTGCCGCCAGAACACAGGTAAGT
GCCGTGTGTGGTTCCCGCGGGCCTGGCCTCTTTACGGGTTATGGCCCTTGCGTGCCTTGAATTACTTCCA
CCTGGCTGCAGTACGTGATTCTTGATCCCGAGCTTCGGGTTGGAAGTGGGTGGGAGAGTTCGAGGCCTTG
CGCTTAAGGAGCCCCTTCGCCTCGTGCTTGAGTTGAGGCCTGGCCTGGGCGCTGGGGCCGCCGCGTGCGA
ATCTGGTGGCACCTTCGCGCCTGTCTCGCTGCTTTCGATAAGTCTCTAGCCATTTAAAATTTTTGATGAC
CTGCTGCGACGCTTTTTTTCTGGCAAGATAGTCTTGTAAATGCGGGCCAAGATCTGCACACTGGTATTTC
GGTTTTTGGGGCCGCGGGCGGCGACGGGGCCCGTGCGTCCCAGCGCACATGTTCGGCGAGGCGGGGCCTG
CGAGCGCGGCCACCGAGAATCGGACGGGGGTAGTCTCAAGCTGGCCGGCCTGCTCTGGTGCCTGGCCTCG
CGCCGCCGTGTATCGCCCCGCCCTGGGCGGCAAGGCTGGCCCGGTCGGCACCAGTTGCGTGAGCGGAAAG
ATGGCCGCTTCCCGGCCCTGCTGCAGGGAGCTCAAAATGGAGGACGCGGCGCTCGGGAGAGCGGGCGGGT
GAGTCACCCACACAAAGGAAAAGGGCCTTTCCGTCCTCAGCCGTCGCTTCATGTGACTCCACGGAGTACC
GGGCGCCGTCCAGGCACCTCGATTAGTTCTCGAGCTTTTGGAGTACGTCGTCTTTAGGTTGGGGGGAGGG
GTTTTATGCGATGGAGTTTCCCCACACTGAGTGGGTGGAGACTGAAGTTAGGCCAGCTTGGCACTTGATG
TAATTCTCCTTGGAATTTGCCCTTTTTGAGTTTGGATCTTGGTTCATTCTCAAGCCTCAGACAGTGGTTC
AAAGTTTTTTTCTTCCATTTCAGGTGTCGTGAGAAGGGCGAATTCGACCCAAGTTTGTACAAAAAAGCAG
GCTCGCCACCATGGTGAGCAAGGGCGAGGAGCTGTTCACCGGGGTGGTGCCCATCCTGGTCGAGCTGGAC
GGCGACGTAAACGGCCACAAGTTCAGCGTGAGGGGCGAGGGCGAGGGCGATGCCACCAACGGCAAGCTGA
CCCTGAAGTTCATCTGCACCACCGGCAAGCTGCCCGTGCCCTGGCCCACCCTCGTGACCACCCTGAGCCA
CGGCGTGCAGTGCTTCGCCCGCTACCCCGACCACATGAAGCAGCACGACTTCTTCAAGTCCGCCATGCCC
GAAGGCTACGTCCAGGAGCGCACCATCTTCTTCAAGGACGACGGCACCTACAAGACCCGCGCCGAGGTGA
AGTTCGAGGGCGACACCCTAGTGAACCGCATCGAGCTGAAGGGCGTCGACTTCAAGGAGGACGGCAACAT
CCTGGGGCACAAGCTGGAGTACAACTTCAACAGCCACAACATCTATATCATGGCCGTCAAGCAGAAGAAC
GGCATCAAGGTGAACTTCAAGATCCGCCACAACGTGGAGGACGGCAGCGTGCAGCTCGCCGACCACTACC
AGCAGAACACCCCCATCGGCGACGGCCCCGTGCTGCTGCCCGACAGCCACTACCTGAGCACCCAGTCCGT
GCTGAGCAAAGACCCCAACGAGAAGCGCGATCACATGGTCCTGCTGGAGTTCCGCACCGCCGCCGGGATC
ACTCTCGGCATGGACGAGCTGTACAAGTAATACCACCCAGCTTTCTTGTACAAAGTGGTACGCGTGAATT
CACTCCTCAGGTGCAGGCTGCCTATCAGAAGGTGGTGGCTGGTGTGGCCAATGCCCTGGCTCACAAATAC
CACTGAGATCTTTTTCCCTCTGCCAAAAATTATGGGGACATCATGAAGCCCCTTGAGCATCTGACTTCTG
GCTAATAAAGGAAATTTATTTTCATTGCAATAGTGTGTTGGAATTTTTTGTGTCTCTCACTCGGAAGGAC
ATATGGGAGGGCAAATCATTTAAAACATCAGAATGAGTATTTGGTTTAGAGTTTGGCAACATATGCCCAT
ATGCTGGCTGCCATGAACAAAGGTTGGCTATAAAGAGGTCATCAGTATATGAAACAGCCCCCTGCTGTCC
ATTCCTTATTCCATAGAAAAGCCTTGACTTGAGGTTAGATTTTTTTTATATTTTGTTTTGTGTTATTTTT
TTCTTTAACATCCCTAAAATTTTCCTTACATGTTTTACTAGCCAGATTTTTCCTCCTCTCCTGACTACTC
CCAGTCATAGCTGTCCCTCTTCTCTTATGGAGATCCCTCGACCTGCAGCCCAAGCTTGGCGTAATCATGG
TCATAGCTGTTTCCTGTGTGAAATTGTTATCCGCTCACAATTCCACACAACATACGAGCCGGAAGCATAA
AGTGTAAAGCCTGGGGTGCCTAATGAGTGAGCTAACTCACATTAATTGCGTTGCGCTCACTGCCCGCTTT
CCAGTCGGGAAACCTGTCGTGCCAGCGGATCGACAGTACTAAGCTTGGTCTAATACCCAATCTCTCGTCT
TATCCAGATGTTTTATACGCCTCTGGCCCGTGTCTCAAAATCTCTGATGTTACATTGCACAAGATAAAAT
AATATCATCATGAACAATAAAACTGTCTGCTTACATAAACAGTAATACAAGGGGTGTTATGAGCCATATT
CAACGGGAAACGTCGAGGCCGCGATTAAATTCCAACATGGATGCTGATTTATATGGGTATAAATGGGCTC
GCGATAATGTCGGGCAATCAGGTGCGACAATCTATCGCTTGTATGGGAAGCCCGATGCGCCAGAGTTGTT
TCTGAAACATGGCAAAGGTAGCGTTGCCAATGATGTTACAGATGAGATGGTCAGACTAAACTGGCTGACG
GAATTTATGCCTCTTCCGACCATCAAGCATTTTATCCGTACTCCTGATGATGCATGGTTACTCACCACTG
CGATCCCCGGAAAAACAGCATTCCAGGTATTAGAAGAATATCCTGATTCAGGTGAAAATATTGTTGATGC
GCTGGCAGTGTTCCTGCGCCGGTTGCATTCGATTCCTGTTTGTAATTGTCCTTTTAACAGCGATCGCGTA
TTTCGTCTCGCTCAGGCGCAATCACGAATGAATAACGGTTTGGTTGATGCGAGTGATTTTGATGACGAGC
GTAATGGCTGGCCTGTTGAACAAGTCTGGAAAGAAATGCATAAACTTTTGCCATTCTCACCGGATTCAGT
CGTCACTCATGGTGATTTCTCACTTGATAACCTTATTTTTGACGAGGGGAAATTAATAGGTTGTATTGAT
GTTGGACGAGTCGGAATCGCAGACCGATACCAGGATCTTGCCATCCTATGGAACTGCCTCGGTGAGTTTT
CTCCTTCATTACAGAAACGGCTTTTTCAAAAATATGGTATTGATAATCCTGATATGAATAAATTGCAGTT
TCATTTGATGCTCGATGAGTTTTTCTAATCAGAATTGGTTAATTGGTTGTAACACTGGCAGAGCATTACG
CTGACTTGACGGGACGGCGCAAGCTCATGACCAAAATCCCTTAACGTGAGTTACGCGTCGTTCCACTGAG
CGTCAGAGGTATCACTAGTATTACAGAGGTAAGTTATAACAGTCGCCTAACCC
Features (pLannotate 1.2.2; 28 found; start..end, strand, type, name):
     87..675     -  rep_origin     ori: high-copy-number ColE1/pMB1/pBR322/pUC origin of replication
    846..1706    -  CDS            AmpR: β-lactamase; bla; confers resistance to ampicillin, carbenicillin, and related antibiotics
   1707..1778    -  promoter       AmpR promoter: bla
   1857..2456    +  CDS            PuroR: puromycin N-acetyltransferase; pac from Streptomyces alboniger; confers resistance to puromycin
   2461..2541    +  CDS            HBB (fragment): HBB_PONPY - Experimental evidence at transcript level: Swiss-Prot protein existence level 2. Involved in oxygen transport from the lung to the various peripheral tissues. From Pongo pygmaeus (Bornean orangutan).
   2612..2667    +  polyA_signal   β-globin poly(A) signal: rabbit β-globin polyadenylation signal (Gil and Proudfoot, 1987)
   3646..3666    +  protein_bind   attB4: mutant version of attB; core recombination site for the Gateway® BP reaction BP Clonase™
   3734..3945    +  promoter       EF-1α core promoter: core promoter for human elongation factor EF-1α
   3946..4884    +  intron         EF-1α intron A: intron upstream of the start codon of human EF-1α
   4911..4931    +  protein_bind   attB1: mutant version of attB; core recombination site for the Gateway® BP reaction BP Clonase™
   4951..5646    +  CDS            mKate2: mKate2 is a basic (constitutively fluorescent) red fluorescent protein published in 2009, derived from Entacmaea quadricolor. It is reported to be a rapidly-maturing monomer with moderate acid sensitivity.
   5666..5690    -  protein_bind   attB2: mutant version of attB; recombination site for the Gateway® BP reaction BP Clonase™
   5834..5908    +  CDS            HBB (fragment): HBB_PONPY - Experimental evidence at transcript level: Swiss-Prot protein existence level 2. Involved in oxygen transport from the lung to the various peripheral tissues. From Pongo pygmaeus (Bornean orangutan).
   5979..6034    +  polyA_signal   β-globin poly(A) signal: rabbit β-globin polyadenylation signal (Gil and Proudfoot, 1987)
   6418..6443    +  misc_feature   SA: splice acceptor site
   7115..7135    +  protein_bind   attB4: mutant version of attB; core recombination site for the Gateway® BP reaction BP Clonase™
   7203..7414    +  promoter       EF-1α core promoter: core promoter for human elongation factor EF-1α
   7415..8353    +  intron         EF-1α intron A: intron upstream of the start codon of human EF-1α
   8380..8400    +  protein_bind   attB1: mutant version of attB; core recombination site for the Gateway® BP reaction BP Clonase™
   8411..9127    +  CDS            EBFP2: EBFP2 is a basic (constitutively fluorescent) blue fluorescent protein published in 2007, derived from Aequorea victoria. It is reported to be a rapidly-maturing monomer with moderate acid sensitivity.
   9135..9159    -  protein_bind   attB2: mutant version of attB; recombination site for the Gateway® BP reaction BP Clonase™
   9163..9243    +  CDS            HBB (fragment): HBB_PONPY - Experimental evidence at transcript level: Swiss-Prot protein existence level 2. Involved in oxygen transport from the lung to the various peripheral tissues. From Pongo pygmaeus (Bornean orangutan).
   9314..9369    +  polyA_signal   β-globin poly(A) signal: rabbit β-globin polyadenylation signal (Gil and Proudfoot, 1987)
   9752..9774    -  protein_bind   lac operator (fragment): The lac repressor binds to the lac operator to inhibit transcription in E. coli. This inhibition can be relieved by adding lactose or isopropyl-β-D-thiogalactopyranoside (IPTG). lac repressor encoded by lacI
   9778..9808    -  promoter       lac promoter: promoter for the E. coli lac operon
   9823..9844    -  protein_bind   CAP binding site: CAP binding activates transcription in the presence of cAMP. E. coli catabolite activator protein
   9857..9896    -  CDS            lacI (fragment): lac repressor; lacI; The lac repressor binds to the lac operator to inhibit transcription in E. coli. This inhibition can be relieved by adding lactose or isopropyl-β-D-thiogalactopyranoside (IPTG).
  10069..10878   +  CDS            KanR: aminoglycoside phosphotransferase; aph(3')-Ia; confers resistance to kanamycin in bacteria or G418 (Geneticin®) in eukaryotes
