[The description below was written by a language model from this plasmid's Addgene catalogue record and pLannotate feature annotations shown in this document.]
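Description:
LSB-hsa-miR-30d-5p is an approximately 11 kb mammalian expression plasmid built on the Low Sensor Backbone (LSB) and designed as a two-colour fluorescent sensor of microRNA activity. It replicates in E. coli from a high-copy ColE1/pUC-type origin and carries both β-lactamase (ampicillin) and an aph(3')-Ia kanamycin-resistance gene, with both antibiotics listed for bacterial selection. A puromycin N-acetyltransferase coding sequence followed by a rabbit β-globin polyadenylation signal is also present for selection in mammalian cells. The feature table does not annotate a promoter directly upstream of it.

The payload consists of two parallel transcription units, each driven by the human EF-1α core promoter with its intron A and terminated by a β-globin poly(A) signal. One unit expresses the red fluorescent protein mKate2 and carries a target site for human miR-30d-5p in its 3' UTR. This target is not annotated as a separate feature, but would be expected in the stretch between the mKate2 coding sequence and its poly(A) signal. The other unit expresses the blue fluorescent protein EBFP2 without the target and serves as an internal reference for delivery and expression. When miR-30d-5p is active in a transfected cell, it represses the mKate2 transcript, so the drop in mKate2 relative to EBFP2 fluorescence reports miRNA activity. Flanking attB4, attB1 and attB2 sites are remnants of Gateway assembly of the promoter and gene modules, and the catalogue entry lists Gibson cloning for the insert.

The depositors note that the repeated poly(A) elements make the plasmid inherently unstable. They also report that the physical plasmid differs slightly from the deposited sequence, with short insertions flanking the puromycin gene that do not impair puromycin selection.
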