Addgene plasmid #103417: LSB-hsa-miR-30d-5p
Purpose: Used to sense miRNA activity using fluorescence based tools. hsa-miR-30d-5p target in 3' UTR of of mKate. miRNA activity can be measured by the repression of mKate2 relative to EBFP2 fluorescent proteins . Plasmid is inherently unstable; please see Depositor Comments
Depositing lab: Ron Weiss. Depositing organization: Massachusetts Institute of Technology. Publication: A mixed antagonistic/synergistic miRNA repression model enables accurate predictions of multi-input miRNA sensor activity. Gam JJ, Babb J, Weiss R. Nat Commun. 2018 Jun 22;9(1):2430. doi: 10.1038/s41467-018-04575-0. PubMed 29934631.
Backbone
  Vector backbone: Low Sensor Backbone (LSB)
  Vector type: Mammalian Expression, Synthetic Biology
Growth in bacteria
  Bacterial resistance: Ampicillin and Kanamycin, 100 & 50 μg/mL
  Growth temperature: 30°C
  Growth strain: NEB Stable
  Copy number: High Copy
Gene/Insert
  Gene/Insert name: hsa-miR-30d-5p target
  Species: H. sapiens (human)
  Entrez Gene: MIR30D (a.k.a. MIRN30D, mir-30d)
  Promoter: EF-1a
  Cloning method: Gibson Cloning
Terms and licenses: Academic/Nonprofit Terms; Industry Terms: Not Available to Industry
Depositor comments: Please note that this plasmid is inherently unstable due to a repeating poly A element. We recommend performing a diagnostic digest on multiple colonies upon receipt. The depositors would like to note the presence of several discrepancies between the depositor sequence and physical plasmid sequence. In particular, the sequences upstream and downstream of the puromycin coding region have 10 bp insertions which do not affect the ability to perform puromycin selection. The sequences for those regions within the physical plasmids are as follows: Upstream of Puro: GAATTCGACCGCCTGTCTCAAGGTGCCACC; Downstream of Puro: GCTTTGAGACTACGCGTGAATTCACTCCTC.
How to cite: LSB-hsa-miR-30d-5p was a gift from Ron Weiss (Addgene plasmid # 103417 ; http://n2t.net/addgene:103417 ; RRID:Addgene_103417)
