>Addgene plasmid #103417 | LSB-hsa-miR-30d-5p | depositor partial sequence | sequence record 195884 | hsa-miR-30d-5p target
CTTCCAGTCGGGGATGTTTACA
