>Addgene plasmid #103417 | LSB-hsa-miR-30d-5p | addgene partial sequence | sequence record 273779 | mKate2-F 5'-ACCCGCTAAGAACCTCAAGA-3'
GAATCAAGGAGGCCGACAAAGAGACATACGTCGAGCAGCACGAGGTGGCTGTGGCCAGATACTGCGACCT
CCCTAGCAAACTGGGGCACAAACTTAATTGAGAATTCTACCACCCAGCTTTCTTGTACAAAGTGGTACGT
CTCAAGACCAGAGGTCTCTGCTTTTAGATAGCTTCCAGTCGGGGATGTTTACACTTCCAGTCGGGGATGT
TTACACTTCCAGTCGGGGATGTTTACACTTCCAGTCGGGGATGTTTACACAACCAGAAGAGACCTGTGCT
TCACTCCTCAGGTGCAGGCTGCCTATCAGAAGGTGGTGGCTGGTGTGGCCAATGCCCTGGCTCACAAATA
CCACTGAGATCTTTTTCCCTCTGCCAAAAATTATGGGGACATCATGAAGCCCCTTGAGCATCTGACTTCT
GGCTAATAAAGGAAATTTATTTTCATTGCAATAGTGTGTTGGAATTTTTTGTGTCTCTCACTCGGAAGGA
CATATGGGAGGGCAAATCATTTAAAACATCAGAATGAGTATTTGGTTTAGAGTTTGGCAACATATGCCCA
TATGCTGGCTGCCATGAACAAAGGTTGGCTATAAAGAGGTCATCAGTATATGAAACAGCCCCCTGCTGTC
CATTCCTTATTCCATAGAAAAGCCTTGACTTGAGGTTAGATTTTTTTTATATTTTGTTTTGTGTTATTTT
TTTCTTTAACATCCCTAAAATTTTCCTTACATGTTTTACTAGCCAGATTTTTCCTCCTCTCCTGACTACT
CCCAGTCATAGCTGTCCCTCTTCTCTTATGGAGATCCCGAGCGGTGCGTTTTTATGCTTGTAGTATTGTA
TAATG
